>Addgene plasmid #193032 | pCA528 CAPN7 (81-165) | addgene full sequence | sequence record 378922 | Addgene NGS Result
TGGCGAATGGG
[124 nt withheld, positions 12-135]
C
[91 nt withheld, positions 137-227]
A
[49 nt withheld, positions 229-277]
CCTTTGACGTTGGAGTCCACGTTCTTT
[37 nt withheld, positions 305-341]
ACCCTATCTCGGTCTATTCTTTTGATTTATAAGGGATTTTGCCGATTTCGGCCTATTGGTTAAAAAATGA
GCTGATTTAACAAAAATTTAACGCGAATTTTAACAAAATATTAACGCTTACAATTTAGGTGGCACTTTTC
GGGGAAATGTGCGCGGAACCCCTATTTGTTTATTTTTCTAAATACATTCAAATATGTATCCGCTCATGAA
TTAATTCTTAGAAAAACTCATCGAGCATCAAATGAAACTGCAATTTATTCATATCAGGATTATCAATACC
ATATTTTTGAAAAAGCCGTTTCTGTAATGAAGGAGAAAACTCACCGAGGCAGTTCCATAGGATGGCAAGA
TCCTGGTATCGGTCTGCGATTCCGACTCGTCCAACATCAATACAACCTATTAATTTCCCCTCGTCAAAAA
TAAGGTTATCAAGTGAGAAATCACCATGAGTGACGACTGAATCCGGTGAGAATGGCAAAAGTTTATGCAT
TTCTTTCCAGACTTGTTCAACAGGCCAGCCATTACGCTCGTCATCAAAATCACTCGCATCAACCAAACCG
TTATTCATTCGTGATTGCGCCTGAGCGAGACGAAATACGCGATCGCTGTTAAAAGGACAATTACAAACAG
GAATCGAATGCAACCGGCGCAGGAACACTGCCAGCGCATCAACAATATTTTCACCTGAATCAGGATATTC
TTCTAATACCTGGAATGCTGTTTTCCCGGGGATCGCAGTGGTGAGTAACCATGCATCATCAGGAGTACGG
ATAAAATGCTTGATGGTCGGAAGAGGCATAAATTCCGTCAGCCAGTTTAGTCTGACCATCTCATCTGTAA
CATCATTGGCAACGCTACCTTTGCCATGTTTCAGAAACAACTCTGGCGCATCGGGCTTCCCATACAATCG
ATAGATTGTCGCACCTGATTGCCCGACATTATCGCGAGCCCATTTATACCCATATAAATCAGCATCCATG
TTGGAATTTAATCGCGGCCTAGAGCAAGACGTTTCCCGTTGAATATGGCTCATAACACCCCTTGTATTAC
TGTTTATGTAAGCAGACAGTTTTATTGTTCATGACCAAAATCCCTTAACGTGAGTTTTCGTTCCACTGAG
CGTCAGACCCCGTAGAAAAGATCAAAGGATCTTCTTGAGATCCTTTTTTTCTGCGCGTAATCTGCTGCTT
GCAAACAAAAAAACCACCGCTACCAGCGGTGGTTTGTTTGCCGGATCAAGAGCTACCAACTCTTTTTCCG
AAGGTAACTGGCTTCAGCAGAGCGCAGATACCAAATACTGTCCTTCTAGTGTAGCCGTAGTTAGGCCACC
ACTTCAAGAACTCTGTAGCACCGCCTACATACCTCGCTCTGCTAATCCTGTTACCAGTGGCTGCTGCCAG
TGGCGATAAGTCGTGTCTTACCGGGTTGGACTCAAGACGATAGTTACCGGATAAGGCGCAGCGGTCGGGC
TGAACGGGGGGTTCGTGCACACAGCCCAGCTTGGAGCGAACGACCTACACCGAACTGAGATACCTACAGC
GTGAGCTATGAGAAAGCGCCACGCTTCCCGAAGGGAGAAAGGCGGACAGGTATCCGGTAAGCGGCAGGGT
CGGAACAGGAGAGCGCACGAGGGAGCTTCCAGGGGGAAACGCCTGGTATCTTTATAGTCCTGTCGGGTTT
CGCCACCTCTGACTTGAGCGTCGATTTTTGTGATGCTCGTCAGGGGGGCGGAGCCTATGGAAAAACGCCA
GCAACGCGGCCTTTTTACGGTTCCTGGCCTTTTGCTGGCCTTTTGCTCACATGTTCTTTCCTGCGTTATC
CCCTGATTCTGTGGATAACCGTATTACCGCCTTTGAGTGAGCTGATACCGCTCGCCGCAGCCGAACGACC
GAGCGCAGCGAGTCAGTGAGCGAGGAAGCGGAAGAGCGCCTGATGCGGTATTTTCTCCTTACGCATCTGT
GCGGTATTTCACACCGCAATGGTGCACTCTCAGTACAATCTGCTCTGATGCCGCATAGTTAAGCCAGTAT
ACACTCCGCTATCGCTACGTGACTGGGTCATGGCTGCGCCCCGACACCCGCCAACACCCGCTGACGCGCC
CTGACGGGCTTGTCTGCTCCCGGCATCCGCTTACAGACAAGCTGTGACCGTCTCCGGGAGCTGCATGTGT
CAGAGGTTTTCACCGTCATCACCGAAACGCGCGAGGCAGCTGCGGTAAAGCTCATCAGCGTGGTCGTGAA
GCGATTCACAGATGTCTGCCTGTTCATCCGCGTCCAGCTCGTTGAGTTTCTCCAGAAGCGTTAATGTCTG
GCTTCTGATAAAGCGGGCCATGTTAAGGGCGGTTTTTTCCTGTTTGGTCACTGATGCCTCCGTGTAAGGG
GGATTTCTGTTCATGGGGGTAATGATACCGATGAAACGAGAGAGGATGCTCACGATACGGGTTACTGATG
ATGAACATGCCCGGTTACTGGAACGTTGTGAGGGTAAACAACTGGCGGTATGGATGCGGCGGGACCAGAG
AAAAATCACTCAGGGTCAATGCCAGCGCTTCGTTAATACAGATGTAGGTGTTCCACAGGGTAGCCAGCAG
CATCCTGCGATGCAGATCCGGAACATAATGGTGCAGGGCGCTGACTTCCGCGTTTCCAGACTTTACGAAA
CACGGAAACCGAAGACCATTCATGTTGTTGCTCAGGTCGCAGACGTTTTGCAGCAGCAGTCGCTTCACGT
TCGCTCGCGTATCGGTGATTCATTCTGCTAACCAGTAAGGCAACCCCGCCAGCCTAGCCGGGTCCTCAAC
GACAGGAGCACGATCATGCGCACCCGTGGGGCCGCCATGCCGGCGATAATGGCCTGCTTCTCGCCGAAAC
GTTTGGTGGCGGGACCAGTGACGAAGGCTTGAGCGAGGGCGTGCAAGATTCCGAATACCGCAAGCGACAG
GCCGATCATCGTCGCGCTCCAGCGAAAGCGGTCCTCGCCGAAAATGACCCAGAGCGCTGCCGGCACCTGT
CCTACGAGTTGCATGATAAAGAAGACAGTCATAAGTGCGGCGACGATAGTCATGCCCCGCGCCCACCGGA
AGGAGCTGACTGGGTTGAAGGCTCTCAAGGGCATCGGTCGAGATCCCGGTGCCTAATGAGTGAGCTAACT
TACATTAATTGCGTTGCGCTCACTGCCCGCTTTCCAGTCGGGAAACCTGTCGTGCCAGCTGCATTAATGA
ATCGGCCAACGCGCGGGGAGAGGCGGTTTGCGTATTGGGCGCCAGGGTGGTTTTTCTTTTCACCAGTGAG
ACGGGCAACAGCTGATTGCCCTTCACCGCCTGGCCCTGAGAGAGTTGCAGCAAGCGGTCCACGCTGGTTT
GCCCCAGCAGGCGAAAATCCTGTTTGATGGTGGTTAACGGCGGGATATAACATGAGCTGTCTTCGGTATC
GTCGTATCCCACTACCGAGATATCCGCACCAACGCGCAGCCCGGACTCGGTAATGGCGCGCATTGCGCCC
AGCGCCATCTGATCGTTGGCAACCAGCATCGCAGTGGGAACGATGCCCTCATTCAGCATTTGCATGGTTT
GTTGAAAACCGGACATGGCACTCCAGTCGCCTTCCCGTTCCGCTATCGGCTGAATTTGATTGCGAGTGAG
ATATTTATGCCAGCCAGCCAGACGCAGACGCGCCGAGACAGAACTTAATGGGCCCGCTAACAGCGCGATT
TGCTGGTGACCCAATGCGACCAGATGCTCCACGCCCAGTCGCGTACCGTCTTCATGGGAGAAAATAATAC
TGTTGATGGGTGTCTGGTCAGAGACATCAAGAAATAACGCCGGAACATTAGTGCAGGCAGCTTCCACAGC
AATGGCATCCTGGTCATCCAGCGGATAGTTAATGATCAGCCCACTGACGCGTTGCGCGAGAAGATTGTGC
ACCGCCGCTTTACAGGCTTCGACGCCGCTTCGTTCTACCATCGACACCACCACGCTGGCACCCAGTTGAT
CGGCGCGAGATTTAATCGCCGCGACAATTTGCGACGGCGCGTGCAGGGCCAGACTGGAGGTGGCAACGCC
AATCAGCAACGACTGTTTGCCCGCCAGTTGTTGTGCCACGCGGTTGGGAATGTAATTCAGCTCCGCCATC
GCCGCTTCCACTTTTTCCCGCGTTTTCGCAGAAACGTGGCTGGCCTGGTTCACCACGCGGGAAACGGTCT
GATAAGAGACACCGGCATACTCTGCGACATCGTATAACGTTACTGGTTTCACATTCACCACCCTGAATTG
ACTCTCTTCCGGGCGCTATCATGCCATACCGCGAAAGGTTTTGCGCCATTCGATGGTGTCCGGGATCTCG
ACGCTCTCCCTTATGCGACTCCTGCATTAGGAAGCAGCCCAGTAGTAGGTTGAGGCCGTTGAGCACCGCC
GCCGCAAGGAATGGTGCATGCAAGGAGATGGCGCCCAACAGTCCCCCGGCCACGGGGCCTGCCACCATAC
CCACGCCGAAACAAGCGCTCATGAGCCCGAAGTGGCGAGCCCGATCTTCCCCATCGGTGATGTCGGCGAT
ATAGGCGCCAGCAACCGCACCTGTGGCGCCGGTGATGCCGGCCACGATGCGTCCGGCGTAGAGGATCGAG
ATCTCGATCCCGCGAAATTAATACGACTCACTATAGGGGAATTGTGAGCGGATAACAATTCCCCTCTAGA
AATAATTTTGTTTAACTTTAAGAAGGAGATATACATATGGGTCATCACCATCATCACCATGGTTCGGACT
CAGAAGTCAATCAAGAAGCTAAGCCAGAGGTCAAGCCAGAAGTCAAGCCTGAGACTCACATCAATTTAAA
GGTGTCCGATGGATCTTCAGAGATCTTCTTCAAGATCAAAAAGACCACTCCTTTAAGAAGGCTGATGGAA
GCGTTCGCTAAAAGACAGGGTAAGGAAATGGACTCCTTAAGATTCTTGTACGACGGTATTAGAATTCAAG
CTGATCAGACCCCTGAAGATTTGGACATGGAGGATAACGATATTATTGAGGCTCACAGAGAACAGATTGG
TGGGTCAAAACATCAGTTGGACTTAGAGCGTGCTCATTTCCTTGTTACACAAGCTTTTGATGAAGATGAA
AAAGAGAATGTTGAAGATGCTATAGAATTGTACACAGAAGCTGTGGATCTCTGTCTGAAAACATCTTATG
AAACTGCTGATAAAGTCCTGCAAAATAAACTGAAACAGTTGGCTCGACAGGCGCTAGACAGAGCAGAAGC
GCTGAGTGAGCCTTTGACCAAGCCAGTTGGCAAAATCAGTTCAACAAGTTGAGATCCGGCTGCTAACAAA
GCCCGAAAGGAAGCTGAGTTGGCTGCTGCCACCGCTGAGCAATAACTAGCATAACCCCTTGGGGCCTCTA
AACGGGTCTTGAGGGGTTTTTTGCTGAAAGGAGGAACTATATCCGGAT
Features (pLannotate 1.2.2; 19 found; start..end, strand, type, name):
     12..440     +  rep_origin     f1 ori (sequence partly withheld): f1 bacteriophage origin of replication; arrow indicates direction of (+) strand synthesis
    493..550     +  promoter       AmpR promoter (fragment): bla
    559..1374    -  CDS            KanR: aminoglycoside phosphotransferase; aph(3')-Ia; confers resistance to kanamycin in bacteria or G418 (Geneticin®) in eukaryotes
   1496..2084    +  rep_origin     ori: high-copy-number ColE1/pMB1/pBR322/pUC origin of replication
   2270..2409    -  misc_feature   bom: basis of mobility region from pBR322
   2511..2702    -  CDS            rop: Rop protein, which maintains plasmids at low copy number; rop
   2719..3099    +  CDS            YPB1_ECOLX: Protein predicted: Swiss-Prot protein existence level 4. From Escherichia coli.
   3171..3462    -  CDS            TcR (fragment): tetracycline efflux protein; tet; confers resistance to tetracycline
   3477..3498    -  protein_bind   CAP binding site: CAP binding activates transcription in the presence of cAMP. E. coli catabolite activator protein
   3511..4593    -  CDS            lacI: lac repressor; lacI; The lac repressor binds to the lac operator to inhibit transcription in E. coli. This inhibition can be relieved by adding lactose or isopropyl-β-D-thiogalactopyranoside (IPTG).
   4594..4671    -  promoter       lacI promoter: lacI
   4679..4958    -  CDS            TcR (fragment): tetracycline efflux protein; tet; confers resistance to tetracycline
   4980..4998    +  promoter       T7 promoter: promoter for bacteriophage T7 RNA polymerase
   4999..5023    +  protein_bind   lac operator: The lac repressor binds to the lac operator to inhibit transcription in E. coli. This inhibition can be relieved by adding lactose or isopropyl-β-D-thiogalactopyranoside (IPTG). lac repressor encoded by lacI
   5038..5060    +  RBS            RBS: efficient ribosome binding site from bacteriophage T7 gene 10 (Olins and Rangwala, 1989)
   5095..5384    +  CDS            SUMO (fragment): cleavable ubiquitin-like protein tag; S. cerevisiae SMT3 (truncated)
   5386..5688    +  CDS            CAPN7 (fragment): CAN7_HUMAN - Also known as PALBH. Experimental evidence at protein level: Swiss-Prot protein existence level 1. Calcium-regulated non-lysosomal thiol-protease. From Homo sapiens (Human).
   5650..5699    +  CDS            SET1 (fragment): solubility-enhancement tag derived from T7 phage gene 10B
   5707..5754    +  terminator     T7 terminator: transcription terminator for bacteriophage T7 RNA polymerase
