[The description below was written by a language model from this plasmid's Addgene catalogue record and pLannotate feature annotations shown in this document.]
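Description:
pCA528 CAPN7 (81-165) is a 5.8 kb bacterial expression plasmid built on the pCA528 backbone, a pET-style vector, for producing a fragment of human calpain-7 (CAPN7) in E. coli. It is selected with kanamycin through an aminoglycoside phosphotransferase gene (KanR). It replicates from a ColE1/pBR322-type origin accompanied by the bom region and the rop gene, consistent with the low copy number listed in the record. An f1 phage origin is also present. Short tetracycline-resistance fragments flanking the lacI region appear to be pBR322-derived remnants rather than functional markers.

The expression cassette consists of a T7 promoter followed directly by a lac operator, the strong T7 gene 10 ribosome binding site, the fusion coding sequence and a T7 terminator. A lacI gene with its own promoter is carried on the plasmid. Transcription therefore depends on T7 RNA polymerase supplied by the host and is held off by lac repressor until it is relieved with IPTG.

The encoded protein has an N-terminal 6xHis-SUMO tag contributed by the backbone. The SUMO portion is annotated as yeast SMT3, while the His tag is listed in the catalogue fields but not annotated separately. This tag is fused to CAPN7 residues 81-165, which the record describes as the C-terminal MIT domain, inserted by Gibson assembly. The His tag allows metal-affinity purification, and SUMO generally aids solubility and can be removed with a SUMO-specific protease. A short annotated SET1 fragment overlapping the end of the insert is probably a backbone sequence match rather than an intended tag. The plasmid supplies recombinant MIT domain, and the associated publication concerns calpain-7 working with the ESCRT-III protein IST1 in abscission.
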