Addgene plasmid #193032: pCA528 CAPN7 (81-165)
Purpose: Bacterial expression plasmid for CAPN7 (81-165) C-terminal MIT domain
Depositing lab: Wesley Sundquist. Depositing organization: University of Utah. Publication: The Calpain-7 protease functions together with the ESCRT-III protein IST1 within the midbody to regulate the timing and completion of abscission. Paine EL, Skalicky JJ, Whitby FG, Mackay DR, Ullman KS, Hill CP, Sundquist WI. Elife. 2023 Sep 29;12:e84515. doi: 10.7554/eLife.84515. PubMed 37772788.
Backbone
  Vector backbone: pCA528
  Vector type: Bacterial Expression
Growth in bacteria
  Bacterial resistance: Kanamycin, 50 μg/mL
  Growth temperature: 37°C
  Growth strain: DH5alpha
  Copy number: Low Copy
Gene/Insert
  Gene/Insert name: CAPN7
  Species: H. sapiens (human)
  Insert size (bp): 256
  Mutation: Residues 81-165
  GenBank ID: NM_014296
  Entrez Gene: CAPN7 (a.k.a. CALPAIN7, PALBH)
  Promoter: T7
  Tag / fusion protein: 6xHis-Sumo (N terminal on backbone)
  Cloning method: Gibson Cloning
  Sequencing primers: 5′ T7 For; 3′ T7 Rev
Terms and licenses: Academic/Nonprofit Terms; Industry Terms: Not Available to Industry
How to cite: pCA528 CAPN7 (81-165) was a gift from Wesley Sundquist (Addgene plasmid # 193032 ; http://n2t.net/addgene:193032 ; RRID:Addgene_193032)
